>Addgene plasmid #212874 | pCYP41 | addgene full sequence | sequence record 423567 | Addgene NGS Result
ACTGACTCGCTGCACGAGGCAGACCTCAGCGCTAGCGGAGTGTATACTGGCTTACTATGTTGGCACTGAT
GAGGGTGTCAGTGAAGTGCTTCATGTGGCAGGAGAAAAAAGGCTGCACCGGTGCGTCAGCAGAATATGTG
ATACAGGATATATTCCGCTTCCTCGCTCACTGACTCGCTACGCTCGGTCGTTCGACTGCGGCGAGCGGAA
ATGGCTTACGAACGGGGCGGAGATTTCCTGGAAGATGCCAGGAAGATACTTAACAGGGAAGTGAGAGGGC
CGCGGCAAAGCCGTTTTTCCATAGGCTCCGCCCCCCTGACAAGCATCACGAAATCTGACGCTCAAATCAG
TGGTGGCGAAACCCGACAGGACTATAAAGATACCAGGCGTTTCCCCCTGGCGGCTCCCTCGTGCGCTCTC
CTGTTCCTGCCTTTCGGTTTACCGGTGTCATTCCGCTGTTATGGCCGCGTTTGTCTCATTCCACGCCTGA
CACTCAGTTCCGGGTAGGCAGTTCGCTCCAAGCTGGACTGTATGCACGAACCCCCCGTTCAGTCCGACCG
CTGCGCCTTATCCGGTAACTATCGTCTTGAGTCCAACCCGGAAAGACATGCAAAAGCACCACTGGCAGCA
GCCACTGGTAATTGATTTAGAGGAGTTAGTCTTGAAGTCATGCGCCGGTTAAGGCTAAACTGAAAGGACA
AGTTTTGGTGACTGCGCTCCTCCAAGCCAGTTACCTCGGTTCAAAGAGTTGGTAGCTCAGAGAACCTTCG
AAAAACCGCCCTGCAAGGCGGTTTTTTCGTTTTCAGAGCAAGAGATTACGCGCAGACCAAAACGATCTCA
AGAAGATCATCTTATTAAGGGGTCTGACGCTCAGTGGAACGAAAAATCAATCTAAAGTATATATGAGTAA
ACTTGGTCTGACAGTTACCTTAGAAAAACTCATCGAGCATCAAATGAAACTGCAATTTATTCATATCAGG
ATTATCAATACCATATTTTTGAAAAAGCCGTTTCTGTAATGAAGGAGAAAACTCACCGAGGCAGTTCCAT
AGGATGGCAAGATCCTGGTATCGGTCTGCGATTCCGACTCGTCCAACATCAATACAACCTATTAATTTCC
CCTCGTCAAAAATAAGGTTATCAAGTGAGAAATCACCATGAGTGACGACTGAATCCGGTGAGAATGGCAA
AAGCTTATGCATTTCTTTCCAGACTTGTTCAACAGGCCAGCCATTACGCTCGTCATCAAAATCACTCGCA
TCAACCAAACCGTTATTCATTCGTGATTGCGCCTGAGCGAGACGAAATACGCGATCGCTGTTAAAAGGAC
AATTACAAACAGGAATCGAATGCAACCGGCGCAGGAACACTGCCAGCGCATCAACAATATTTTCACCTGA
ATCAGGATATTCTTCTAATACCTGGAATGCTGTTTTCCCGGGGATCGCAGTGGTGAGTAACCATGCATCA
TCAGGAGTACGGATAAAATGCTTGATGGTCGGAAGAGGCATAAATTCCGTCAGCCAGTTTAGTCTGACCA
TCTCATCTGTAACATCATTGGCAACGCTACCTTTGCCATGTTTCAGAAACAACTCTGGCGCATCGGGCTT
CCCATACAATCGATAGATTGTCGCACCTGATTGCCCGACATTATCGCGAGCCCATTTATACCCATATAAA
TCAGCATCCATGTTGGAATTTAATCGCGGCCTGGAGCAAGACGTTTCCCGTTGAATATGGCTCATAACAC
CCCTTGTATTACTGTTTATGTAAGCAGACAGTTTTATTGTTCATGATGATATATTTTTATCTTGTGCAAT
GTACATCAGAGATTTTGAGACACAACCAATTATTGAAGGCCTCCCTAACGGGGGGCCTTTTTTTGTTTCT
GGTCTCCCAAGCGCTTAACGATCGTTGGCTGAACAAACAGACAATCTGGTCTGTTTGTATTATGGAAAAT
TTTTCTGTATAATAGATTCAACAAACAGACAATCTGGTCTGTTTGTATTATCAGCGGTCAACGCATGTGC
TTTGCGTTCTGATGAGACAGTGATGTCGAAACCGCCTCTACAAATAATTTTGTTTATCTCTATACCCTAT
TAAGGAGGTCTAATATGTTGACTACCGTGGCTGTGGCACCGGAACCCCGTCAGTACCCGTTTGAACCATT
CACCGGCGAACTGAGCCCGGAGCTGGTTGGCATGGTCGAAACCGATCCGGTGTCTCGCGTGTTACTGCCG
GACGGTGAACCGGCGTGGCTGGTACTCGATTATGCTGGCTGCGTGAAAGTGCTGGCTGATCCACGTTTCT
CGCGCGTTCTTCATCGGCCACCTCCCGGTCATCCGCCTCTGCGCGATCTGAATCAGGACGGCGCCGCGCA
CGCCGCTGTGCGGAGAGTTGGTAGTCGTGCCTTCGGTGGTCGCCGCATGGCGCATTACCGCCCACGCGTG
CAAGCACTGGTCGATGAATTGGTCGACGCCATGATCGCCGGGCCCCGTCCAGCGGATCTTGTAAGTGGAC
TGGTGGCCCCTCTGCCATTGCTGGTGATTTGCGAAGTGATTGGCGTTCCAGCAACAGACCGCGAACGATT
TCATGGCTGGCTGGCGGGACTGAATAGTGTGGTAGACTACAACTCGGCGGAGGCGGCGAAAAGCCTGTGG
GTGTATCTGGCGGGGCAATTAGCAGCGAAGCGTGTTGAACCGGGCGATGACTTATTGTCAGTGTGGTTGG
AAGGTGGTGACGATCACGGGCTTTCTGATGAGGAGATCATCCTGCTGGCCATGGGTTTACTGCGCGGGGG
TCTGGAAGTAGGGAGCACAGCTGCCGGAGTCCGTGTGTTGTTTCAGCATCCTGAACAGTTAGCTGATCTG
GTGCGCTCGCCAGAGAAAATTCCGGCTGCGGTTGATGAAATTCTGCGTTACACTGCTGTGAGTTCCATGT
TCCGAGTCCAAGTTGTCACGGAAGATGTTACTGTCGGCGATGTTGCAATGAGCGCCGGTGATCGGGTTAT
GGCAGTGCCATGGGTCGCAAATCGTGATCCACGCGTGTTCTCCGACCCGAATGTATTTGACATTGACCGC
GTACCGCGTACTGCGCATCTGGCGTTTGGTTTCGGCCCGCACTTCTGCCTGGGTACTGCCCTGGCTCGGA
TGGAGGTGGAACTTTCCATAGCGACCCTGCTGCGTCGCCTGCCAGGTCTGGCCCCTGCTGTTGCGGTTGA
AGAATTACCTTGGCGCCACGATCGGATTAATGGCGGGATCGTTGAGTTCCCGGTCGTCTGGAGAGAGGAT
CAGTAATAAGGATGAGCTCTACAAATAAGCAGAGGTGGTTGTGTTGCGAAAAAAAAAAAAACACCCTAAC
GGGTGTTTTTTTTTTTTGGTGTCCCCACGTGTGGCGCTGGAGACCGTCCAATGGCGGCGCGCCATCGAAT
GGTGCAAAACCTTTCGCGGTATGGCATGATAGCGCCCGGAAGAGAGTCAATTCAGGGTGGTGAATATGAG
CCCGAAACGTCGTACCCAGGCAGAACGTGCAATGGAAACCCAGGGTAAACTGATTGCAGCAGCACTGGGT
GTTCTGCGTGAAAAAGGTTATGCAGGTTTTCGTATTGCAGATGTTCCGGGTGCAGCCGGTGTTAGCCGTG
GTGCACAGAGCCATCATTTTCCGACCAAACTGGAACTGCTGCTGGCAACCTTTGAATGGCTGTATGAGCA
GATTACCGAACGTAGCCGTGCACGTCTGGCAAAACTGAAACCGGAAGATGATGTTATTCAGCAGATGCTG
GATGATGCAGCAGATTTTTTTCTGGATGATGATTTTAGCATCGGCCTGGATCTGATTGTTGCAGCAGATC
GTGATCCGGCACTGCGTGAAGGTATTCTGCGTACCGTTGAACGTAATCGTTTTGTTGTTGAAGATATGTG
GCTGGGTGTGCTGGTGAGCCGTGGTCTGAGCCGTGATGATGCCGAAGATATTCTGTGGCTGATTTTTAAC
AGCGTTCGTGGTCTGACAGTTCGTAGCCTGTGGCAGAAAGATAAAGAACGTTTTGAACGTGTGCGTAATA
GCACCCTGGAAATTGCACGTGAACGTTATGCAAAATTCAAACGTTGATAAGGATCCTAATTGGTAACGAA
TCAGACAATTGACGGCTCGAGGGAGTAGCATAGGGTTTGCAGAATCCCTGCTTCGTCCATTTGACAGGCA
CATTATGCATCGATGATAAGCTGTCAAACATGAGCAGATCCTCTACGCCGGACGCATCGTGGCCGGCATC
ACCGGCGCCACAGGTGCGGTTGCTGGCGCCTATATCGCCGACATCACCGATGGGGAAGATCGGGCTCGCC
ACTTCGGGCTCATGAGCAAATATTTTATCTGAGGTGCTTCCTCGCTC
Features (pLannotate 1.2.2; 12 found; start..end, strand, type, name):
     28..54      +  misc_feature   bom (fragment): basis of mobility region from pBR322
    153..208     -  rep_origin     RSF ori (fragment): Plasmids containing the RSF 1030 origin of replication can be propagated in E. coli cells that contain additional plasmids with compatible origins.
    296..841     -  rep_origin     p15A ori: Plasmids containing the medium-copy-number p15A origin of replication can be propagated in E. coli cells that contain a second plasmid with the ColE1 origin.
    930..1745    -  CDS            KanR: aminoglycoside phosphotransferase; aph(3')-Ia; confers resistance to kanamycin in bacteria or G418 (Geneticin®) in eukaryotes
   1922..1949    +  protein_bind   CuO: CymR-binding P2 operator sequence from the p-cmt operon of Pseudomonas putida (Mullick et al., 2006) CymR
   1980..2007    +  protein_bind   CuO: CymR-binding P2 operator sequence from the p-cmt operon of Pseudomonas putida (Mullick et al., 2006) CymR
   2011..2066    +  ncRNA          Hammerhead 3: Accession: RF00008 - Hammerhead ribozyme (type III)
   3422..3495    +  promoter       lacIq promoter (fragment): lacI (mutant); In the lacIq allele, a single base change in the promoter boosts expression of the lacI gene about 10-fold.
   3496..4104    +  CDS            cymR: CYMR_PSEPU - Experimental evidence at transcript level: Swiss-Prot protein existence level 2. Involved in the repression of the cym and cmt operons which are responsible of the p-cymene degradation. From Pseudomonas putida (Arthrobacter siderocapsulatus).
   4209..4227    -  promoter       tet promoter (fragment): E. coli promoter for tetracycline efflux protein gene
   4237..4357    +  CDS            TcR (fragment): tetracycline efflux protein; tet; confers resistance to tetracycline
   4376..11      -  rep_origin     RSF ori (fragment) (across the origin): Plasmids containing the RSF 1030 origin of replication can be propagated in E. coli cells that contain additional plasmids with compatible origins.
