[The description below was written by a language model from this plasmid's Addgene catalogue record and pLannotate feature annotations shown in this document.]
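Description:
pCYP41 is a 4,387-nt bacterial expression plasmid built on the pCYP backbone for producing a cytochrome P450 from the actinomycete Saccharothrix texasensis in Escherichia coli. The catalogue describes the enzyme as an "LRD-modifying" P450; the abbreviation is not expanded in the record. The coding sequence was codon optimized and commercially synthesized. Selection is by kanamycin through an aph(3')-Ia (KanR) cassette, and the only complete replicon annotated is the p15A origin, which is compatible with ColE1-type plasmids and so allows co-maintenance with other constructs. The catalogue lists the plasmid as high copy, whereas p15A is usually considered medium copy. The record does not resolve this difference. Short fragments annotated as RSF ori, bom, tet promoter and TcR appear to be backbone remnants or partial sequence matches rather than functional elements.

Expression is driven by the PcymRC promoter, represented in the feature table by two CuO operators, the binding sites for the CymR repressor from the Pseudomonas putida p-cmt operon. The plasmid also carries cymR itself, preceded by a sequence matching part of the lacIq promoter, so the regulator is supplied in cis. CymR normally holds such promoters off until cumate is added, giving inducible control of the P450. A type III hammerhead ribozyme lies immediately downstream of the operators. Such elements are commonly used as self-cleaving insulators that standardize the 5' end of the transcript. The P450 open reading frame is not itself annotated, but presumably occupies the unannotated interval between the ribozyme and the cymR cassette. The associated publication concerns a redox-proficient E. coli for screening terpenoids and their modifying P450s, which is the likely context of use.
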