Addgene plasmid #212874: pCYP41
Purpose: Expresses the Saccharothrix texasensis LRD-modifying cytochrome P450 enzyme
Depositing lab: Christopher Voigt. Depositing organization: Massachusetts Institute of Technology. Publication: Design of a redox-proficient Escherichia coli for screening terpenoids and modifying cytochrome P450s. Lin GM, Voigt CA. Nature Catalysis. 6, 1016–1029 (2023). https://doi.org/10.1038/s41929-023-01049-5.
Backbone
  Vector backbone: pCYP
  Vector type: Bacterial Expression
Growth in bacteria
  Bacterial resistance: Kanamycin, 50 μg/mL
  Growth temperature: 37°C
  Growth strain: DH5alpha
  Copy number: High Copy
Gene/Insert
  Gene/Insert name: cytochrome P450 (alt name: Uniprot ID: A0A3N1HHQ2)
  Species: Saccharothrix texasensis
  Promoter: PcymRC
  Cloning method: Unknown
Resource information
  A portion of this plasmid was derived from a plasmid made by: codon optimized and synthesized by vendors
Terms and licenses: Academic/Nonprofit Terms; Industry Terms: Not Available to Industry
How to cite: pCYP41 was a gift from Christopher Voigt (Addgene plasmid # 212874 ; http://n2t.net/addgene:212874 ; RRID:Addgene_212874)
